>Addgene plasmid #12422 | pMCSF-R(mB)-luc | addgene partial sequence | sequence record 19832 | LucNRev 5'-CCTTATGCAGTTGCTCTCC-3'
GGGCCTTTCTTTATGTTTTTGGCGTCTTCCATTTTACCAACAGTACCGGAATGCCAAGCTCAGATCTCGA
GCTCTCAGCTACTAGCTCCGCAGGGATCGGGACACTGGACACACGTTCCTCTCCTCTGCACTGGCTGTTT
GTCTTGTTTTCCTCTTCCTCCTCCTTGGGCTGATCCTCTTCTTCCCCTTTTAGCTAGGCAGGTACCTTAG
AGAGTTTGGAAATCTTGGGTCTTTAAGAAGAAAACAAAGCCTTGAACCCAAGAGGGAGGGGTCGCAGTCT
GGGGCAGGGCCAGCCTGAGCTTGGGGGGAGCTAGCTAAGTTTGGGGCCCTTCTAAAGCCATCTTCAAGGG
GTCTTGGGAGAAGAGACATGTCCAAGAGCAGCCAGACCGTTAGTCAGTAGCACAAATGAGGGTCTTCAGA
GTGATCAGGTGGCTCTGGCAGATCCCAAAGAGAAGTTAGGTTGCATGATATTGTGACATATATATTTTTT
CTTTACCCTGATGTCCTGGCTTACAACTCCTAAAATCCTTGGAATCTCCAAAGTAATGCATATCTGGATC
CAGACATGATAAGATACATTGATGAGTTTGGACAAACCACAACTAGAATGCAGTGAAAAAAATGCTTTAT
TTGTGAAATTTGTGATGCTATTGCTTTATTTGTAACCATTATAAGCTGCAATAAACAAGTTAACAACAAT
TGCATT
