[The description below was written by a language model from this plasmid's Addgene catalogue record.]
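Description:
pMCSF-R(mB)-luc is a luciferase reporter plasmid built on the pXP2 backbone (about 5.9 kb without insert), a promoterless vector in which candidate regulatory DNA is placed upstream of a luciferase coding sequence so that light output reflects promoter activity. It is propagated in E. coli as a high-copy plasmid under ampicillin selection. No feature table accompanies the record, so the origin of replication, polyadenylation signals and other backbone elements are not itemised. No mammalian selection marker is recorded.

The insert is a roughly 500 bp fragment of the human macrophage colony-stimulating factor receptor promoter (CSF1R, also known as c-fms or CD115), cloned between BamHI and SacI sites that both remain intact. This version carries a mutation in the AML1 (CBF alpha2, RUNX1) binding site. The change was designed to create a KpnI site at the mutated position, which gives a convenient diagnostic digest to distinguish it from the unmutated promoter. The exact promoter coordinates and the nature of the base changes are not stated in the record.

The associated study examined how C/EBP and AML1 cooperate to activate the M-CSF receptor promoter, a gene characteristic of the monocyte/macrophage lineage. In that context, this construct serves as the AML1-site-defective counterpart to a wild-type promoter reporter. Comparing their luciferase activity in transfected cells, with or without co-expressed transcription factors, tests how much basal promoter activity and synergistic transactivation depend on AML1 binding to this element.
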