Addgene plasmid #12422: pMCSF-R(mB)-luc
Depositing lab: Dong-Er Zhang. Publication: CCAAT enhancer-binding protein (C/EBP) and AML1 (CBF alpha2) synergistically activate the macrophage colony-stimulating factor receptor promoter. Zhang DE, Hetherington CJ, Meyers S, Rhoades KL, Larson CJ, Chen HM, Hiebert SW, Tenen DG. Mol Cell Biol. 1996 Mar . 16(3):1231-40. PubMed 8622667.
Backbone
  Vector backbone: pXP2
  Backbone size w/o insert (bp): 5900
  Vector type: Luciferase
Growth in bacteria
  Bacterial resistance: Ampicillin, 100 μg/mL
  Growth temperature: 37°C
  Growth strain: DH5alpha
  Copy number: High Copy
Gene/Insert
  Gene/Insert name: M-CSF receptor promoter fragment (alt name: M-CSF)
  Species: H. sapiens (human)
  Insert size (bp): 500
  Mutation: AML1 binding site mutation (created a KpnI site in the mutation site)
  Entrez Gene: CSF1R (a.k.a. BANDDOS, C-FMS, CD115, CSF-1R, CSFR, FIM2, FMS, GPSC, HDLS, HDLS1, M-CSF-R)
  Cloning method: Restriction Enzyme; 5′ cloning site BamHI (not destroyed); 3′ cloning site SacI (not destroyed)
  Sequencing primers: 5′ NA
Terms and licenses: Academic/Nonprofit Terms; Industry Terms: Not Available to Industry
How to cite: pMCSF-R(mB)-luc was a gift from Dong-Er Zhang (Addgene plasmid # 12422 ; http://n2t.net/addgene:12422 ; RRID:Addgene_12422)
